Addgene plasmid #184706: pLV-EF1a-NucGFP
Purpose: Lentiviral transfer plasmid for expression of NucGFP
Depositing lab: Brian Van Tine. Depositing organization: Washington University in Saint Louis. Publication: Intracellular arginine-dependent translation sensor reveals the dynamics of arginine starvation response and resistance in ASS1-negative cells. Rogers LC, Zhou J, Baker A, Schutt CR, Panda PK, Van Tine BA. Cancer Metab. 2021 Jan 21;9(1):4. doi: 10.1186/s40170-021-00238-9. PubMed 33478587.
Backbone
  Vector backbone: pLV-EF1a-IRES-Puro
  Backbone manufacturer: Addgene
  Backbone size w/o insert (bp): 8693
  Vector type: Mammalian Expression, Lentiviral
  Selectable markers: Puromycin
Growth in bacteria
  Bacterial resistance: Ampicillin, 100 μg/mL
  Growth temperature: 37°C
  Growth strain: NEB Stable
  Copy number: High Copy
Gene/Insert
  Gene/Insert name: NucGFP
  Species: Synthetic
  Insert size (bp): 765
  Promoter: EF1a
  Cloning method: Restriction Enzyme; 5′ cloning site AscI (not destroyed); 3′ cloning site NotI (not destroyed)
  Sequencing primers: 5′ TCAAGCCTCAGACAGTGGTTC; 3′ CTTCGGCCAGTAACGTTAGG
Terms and licenses: Academic/Nonprofit Terms; Industry Terms: Not Available to Industry
How to cite: pLV-EF1a-NucGFP was a gift from Brian Van Tine (Addgene plasmid # 184706 ; http://n2t.net/addgene:184706 ; RRID:Addgene_184706)
