[The description below was written by a language model from this plasmid's Addgene catalogue record and pLannotate feature annotations shown in this document.]
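Description:
pLV-EF1a-NucGFP is an HIV-1-based lentiviral transfer plasmid for mammalian expression, built on the pLV-EF1a-IRES-Puro backbone and about 9.5 kb in total. In bacteria it is maintained through a high-copy ColE1/pUC-type origin and an ampicillin resistance (β-lactamase) gene. Remnants of a lac promoter/operator region lie in the bacterial portion of the backbone.

The viral cassette is bounded by two LTR elements, both annotated as truncated HIV-1 LTRs, each preceded by a nef fragment. Between them are the Ψ packaging signal with adjoining partial gag sequence, the Rev response element for Rev-dependent nuclear export of the genomic RNA, and the cPPT/CTS, which aids nuclear import of the reverse-transcribed genome. These cis elements let the transcript be packaged and integrated when the viral proteins are supplied in trans by separate packaging plasmids.

The payload is driven by the human EF-1α core promoter with its intron A, giving strong constitutive expression in many cell types. It transcribes a bicistronic message. The first cistron is the synthetic NucGFP insert (765 bp, cloned between AscI and NotI sites), within which the annotation recognises an EGFP coding sequence. The name implies nuclear targeting, but no localisation signal is annotated, and the additional insert sequence beyond EGFP is not described in the record. An EMCV IRES then permits translation of puromycin N-acetyltransferase, so transduced cells can be selected with puromycin. A WPRE downstream enhances transcript stability and expression.

The stated purpose is lentiviral expression of NucGFP, that is, generating stably fluorescent cell populations. The associated publication concerns arginine starvation responses in ASS1-negative cells, but the record does not say how the construct was used there.
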