Features (pLannotate 1.2.2; 23 found; start..end, strand, type, name):
    244..501     +  LTR            5' LTR (truncated): truncated 5' long terminal repeat (LTR) from HIV-1
    653..669     -  protein_bind   lac operator: The lac repressor binds to the lac operator to inhibit transcription in E. coli. This inhibition can be relieved by adding lactose or isopropyl-β-D-thiogalactopyranoside (IPTG). lac repressor encoded by lacI
    677..707     -  promoter       lac promoter: promoter for the E. coli lac operon
    722..743     -  protein_bind   CAP binding site: CAP binding activates transcription in the presence of cAMP. E. coli catabolite activator protein
    756..848     -  CDS            lacI (fragment): lac repressor; lacI; The lac repressor binds to the lac operator to inhibit transcription in E. coli. This inhibition can be relieved by adding lactose or isopropyl-β-D-thiogalactopyranoside (IPTG).
   1031..1619    -  rep_origin     ori: high-copy-number ColE1/pMB1/pBR322/pUC origin of replication
   1790..2650    -  CDS            AmpR: β-lactamase; bla; confers resistance to ampicillin, carbenicillin, and related antibiotics
   2651..2755    -  promoter       AmpR promoter: bla
   2803..2937    +  polyA_signal   SV40 poly(A) signal: SV40 polyadenylation signal
   3104..3433    +  CDS            nef (fragment): NEF_HV1BR - Experimental evidence at protein level: Swiss-Prot protein existence level 1. Extracellular Nef protein targets CD4(+) T-lymphocytes for apoptosis by interacting with CXCR4 surface receptors (PubMed:14990729). From Human immunodeficiency virus type 1 group M subtype B (isolate BRU/LAI) (HIV-1).
   3481..3738    +  LTR            5' LTR (truncated): truncated 5' long terminal repeat (LTR) from HIV-1
   3785..3910    +  misc_feature   HIV-1 Ψ: packaging signal of human immunodeficiency virus type 1
   3894..4232    +  CDS            HIV-1 gag (fragment): gag protein from human immunodeficiency virus 1; gag
   4407..4640    +  misc_feature   RRE: The Rev response element (RRE) of HIV-1 allows for Rev-dependent mRNA export from the nucleus to the cytoplasm.
   5017..5117    +  CDS            Rev (fragment): human immunodeficiency virus 1 (HIV-1) Rev protein; rev; enhances nuclear export of unspliced and incompletely spliced viral mRNAs
   5132..5247    +  misc_feature   cPPT/CTS: central polypurine tract and central termination sequence of HIV-1 (lacking the first T)
   5325..5536    +  promoter       EF-1α core promoter: core promoter for human elongation factor EF-1α
   5537..6475    +  intron         EF-1α intron A: intron upstream of the start codon of human EF-1α
   6515..7231    +  CDS            EGFP: EGFP is a basic (constitutively fluorescent) green fluorescent protein published in 1996, derived from Aequorea victoria. It is reported to be a rapidly-maturing weak dimer with moderate acid sensitivity.
   7344..7905    +  misc_feature   IRES: internal ribosome entry site (IRES) of the encephalomyocarditis virus (EMCV)
   7908..8507    +  CDS            PuroR: puromycin N-acetyltransferase; pac from Streptomyces alboniger; confers resistance to puromycin
   8531..9119    +  misc_feature   WPRE: woodchuck hepatitis virus posttranscriptional regulatory element
   9136..196     +  CDS            nef (fragment) (across the origin): NEF_HV1BR - Experimental evidence at protein level: Swiss-Prot protein existence level 1. Extracellular Nef protein targets CD4(+) T-lymphocytes for apoptosis by interacting with CXCR4 surface receptors (PubMed:14990729). From Human immunodeficiency virus type 1 group M subtype B (isolate BRU/LAI) (HIV-1).
>Addgene plasmid #184706 | pLV-EF1a-NucGFP | addgene full sequence | sequence record 363235 | Addgene NGS Result
GTGCTACAAGCTAGTACCAGTTGAGCCAGATAAGGTAGAAGAGGCCAATAAAGGAGAGAACACCAGCTTG
TTACACCCTGTGAGCCTGCATGGGATGGATGACCCGGAGAGAGAAGTGTTAGAGTGGAGGTTTGACAGCC
GCCTAGCATTTCATCACGTGGCCCGAGAGCTGCATCCGGAGTACTTCAAGAACTGCTGATATCGAGCTTG
CTACAAGGGACTTTCCGCTGGGGACTTTCCAGGGAGGCGTGGCCTGGGCGGGACTGGGGAGTGGCGAGCC
CTCAGATCCTGCATATAAGCAGCTGCTTTTTGCCTGTACTGGGTCTCTCTGGTTAGACCAGATCTGAGCC
TGGGAGCTCTCTGGCTAACTAGGGAACCCACTGCTTAAGCCTCAATAAAGCTTGCCTTGAGTGCTTCAAG
TAGTGTGTGCCCGTCTGTTGTGTGACTCTGGTAACTAGAGATCCCTCAGACCCTTTTAGTCAGTGTGGAA
AATCTCTAGCAGTAGTAGTTCATGTCATCTTATTATTCAGTATTTATAACTTGCAAAGAAATGAATATCA
GAGAGTGAGAGGCCTTGACATTGCTAGCGTTTACCGTCGACCTCTAGCTAGAGCTTGGCGTAATCATGGT
CATAGCTGTTTCCTGTGTGAAATTGTTATCCGCTCACAATTCCACACAACATACGAGCCGGAAGCATAAA
GTGTAAAGCCTGGGGTGCCTAATGAGTGAGCTAACTCACATTAATTGCGTTGCGCTCACTGCCCGCTTTC
CAGTCGGGAAACCTGTCGTGCCAGCTGCATTAATGAATCGGCCAACGCGCGGGGAGAGGCGGTTTGCGTA
TTGGGCGCTCTTCCGCTTCCTCGCTCACTGACTCGCTGCGCTCGGTCGTTCGGCTGCGGCGAGCGGTATC
AGCTCACTCAAAGGCGGTAATACGGTTATCCACAGAATCAGGGGATAACGCAGGAAAGAACATGTGAGCA
AAAGGCCAGCAAAAGGCCAGGAACCGTAAAAAGGCCGCGTTGCTGGCGTTTTTCCATAGGCTCCGCCCCC
CTGACGAGCATCACAAAAATCGACGCTCAAGTCAGAGGTGGCGAAACCCGACAGGACTATAAAGATACCA
GGCGTTTCCCCCTGGAAGCTCCCTCGTGCGCTCTCCTGTTCCGACCCTGCCGCTTACCGGATACCTGTCC
GCCTTTCTCCCTTCGGGAAGCGTGGCGCTTTCTCATAGCTCACGCTGTAGGTATCTCAGTTCGGTGTAGG
TCGTTCGCTCCAAGCTGGGCTGTGTGCACGAACCCCCCGTTCAGCCCGACCGCTGCGCCTTATCCGGTAA
CTATCGTCTTGAGTCCAACCCGGTAAGACACGACTTATCGCCACTGGCAGCAGCCACTGGTAACAGGATT
AGCAGAGCGAGGTATGTAGGCGGTGCTACAGAGTTCTTGAAGTGGTGGCCTAACTACGGCTACACTAGAA
GAACAGTATTTGGTATCTGCGCTCTGCTGAAGCCAGTTACCTTCGGAAAAAGAGTTGGTAGCTCTTGATC
CGGCAAACAAACCACCGCTGGTAGCGGTGGTTTTTTTGTTTGCAAGCAGCAGATTACGCGCAGAAAAAAA
GGATCTCAAGAAGATCCTTTGATCTTTTCTACGGGGTCTGACGCTCAGTGGAACGAAAACTCACGTTAAG
GGATTTTGGTCATGAGATTATCAAAAAGGATCTTCACCTAGATCCTTTTAAATTAAAAATGAAGTTTTAA
ATCAATCTAAAGTATATATGAGTAAACTTGGTCTGACAGTTACCAATGCTTAATCAGTGAGGCACCTATC
TCAGCGATCTGTCTATTTCGTTCATCCATAGTTGCCTGACTCCCCGTCGTGTAGATAACTACGATACGGG
AGGGCTTACCATCTGGCCCCAGTGCTGCAATGATACCGCGAGACCCACGCTCACCGGCTCCAGATTTATC
AGCAATAAACCAGCCAGCCGGAAGGGCCGAGCGCAGAAGTGGTCCTGCAACTTTATCCGCCTCCATCCAG
TCTATTAATTGTTGCCGGGAAGCTAGAGTAAGTAGTTCGCCAGTTAATAGTTTGCGCAACGTTGTTGCCA
TTGCTACAGGCATCGTGGTGTCACGCTCGTCGTTTGGTATGGCTTCATTCAGCTCCGGTTCCCAACGATC
AAGGCGAGTTACATGATCCCCCATGTTGTGCAAAAAAGCGGTTAGCTCCTTCGGTCCTCCGATCGTTGTC
AGAAGTAAGTTGGCCGCAGTGTTATCACTCATGGTTATGGCAGCACTGCATAATTCTCTTACTGTCATGC
CATCCGTAAGATGCTTTTCTGTGACTGGTGAGTACTCAACCAAGTCATTCTGAGAATAGTGTATGCGGCG
ACCGAGTTGCTCTTGCCCGGCGTCAATACGGGATAATACCGCGCCACATAGCAGAACTTTAAAAGTGCTC
ATCATTGGAAAACGTTCTTCGGGGCGAAAACTCTCAAGGATCTTACCGCTGTTGAGATCCAGTTCGATGT
AACCCACTCGTGCACCCAACTGATCTTCAGCATCTTTTACTTTCACCAGCGTTTCTGGGTGAGCAAAAAC
AGGAAGGCAAAATGCCGCAAAAAAGGGAATAAGGGCGACACGGAAATGTTGAATACTCATACTCTTCCTT
TTTCAATATTATTGAAGCATTTATCAGGGTTATTGTCTCATGAGCGGATACATATTTGAATGTATTTAGA
AAAATAAACAAATAGGGGTTCCGCGCACATTTCCCCGAAAAGTGCCACCTGACGTCGACGGATCGGGAGA
TCAACTTGTTTATTGCAGCTTATAATGGTTACAAATAAAGCAATAGCATCACAAATTTCACAAATAAAGC
ATTTTTTTCACTGCATTCTAGTTGTGGTTTGTCCAAACTCATCAATGTATCTTATCATGTCTGGATCAAC
TGGATAACTCAAGCTAACCAAAATCATCCCAAACTTCCCACCCCATACCCTATTACCACTGCCAATTACC
TGTGGTTTCATTTACTCTAAACCTGTGATTCCTCTGAATTATTTTCATTTTAAAGAAATTGTATTTGTTA
AATATGTACTACAAACTTAGTAGTTGGAAGGGCTAATTCACTCCCAAAGAAGACAAGATATCCTTGATCT
GTGGATCTACCACACACAAGGCTACTTCCCTGATTAGCAGAACTACACACCAGGGCCAGGGGTCAGATAT
CCACTGACCTTTGGATGGTGCTACAAGCTAGTACCAGTTGAGCCAGATAAGGTAGAAGAGGCCAATAAAG
GAGAGAACACCAGCTTGTTACACCCTGTGAGCCTGCATGGGATGGATGACCCGGAGAGAGAAGTGTTAGA
GTGGAGGTTTGACAGCCGCCTAGCATTTCATCACGTGGCCCGAGAGCTGCATCCGGAGTACTTCAAGAAC
TGCTGATATCGAGCTTGCTACAAGGGACTTTCCGCTGGGGACTTTCCAGGGAGGCGTGGCCTGGGCGGGA
CTGGGGAGTGGCGAGCCCTCAGATCCTGCATATAAGCAGCTGCTTTTTGCCTGTACTGGGTCTCTCTGGT
TAGACCAGATCTGAGCCTGGGAGCTCTCTGGCTAACTAGGGAACCCACTGCTTAAGCCTCAATAAAGCTT
GCCTTGAGTGCTTCAAGTAGTGTGTGCCCGTCTGTTGTGTGACTCTGGTAACTAGAGATCCCTCAGACCC
TTTTAGTCAGTGTGGAAAATCTCTAGCAGTGGCGCCCGAACAGGGACTTGAAAGCGAAAGGGAAACCAGA
GGAGCTCTCTCGACGCAGGACTCGGCTTGCTGAAGCGCGCACGGCAAGAGGCGAGGGGCGGCGACTGGTG
AGTACGCCAAAAATTTTGACTAGCGGAGGCTAGAAGGAGAGAGATGGGTGCGAGAGCGTCAGTATTAAGC
GGGGGAGAATTAGATCGCGATGGGAAAAAATTCGGTTAAGGCCAGGGGGAAAGAAAAAATATAAATTAAA
ACATATAGTATGGGCAAGCAGGGAGCTAGAACGATTCGCAGTTAATCCTGGCCTGTTAGAAACATCAGAA
GGCTGTAGACAAATACTGGGACAGCTACAACCATCCCTTCAGACAGGATCAGAAGAACTTAGATCATTAT
ATAATACAGTAGCAACCCTCTATTGTGTGCATCAAAGGATAGAGATAAAAGACACCAAGGAAGCTTTAGA
CAAGATAGAGGAAGAGCAAAACAAAAGTAAGACCACCGCACAGCAAGCGGCCGGCCGCTGATCTTCAGAC
CTGGAGGAGGAGATATGAGGGACAATTGGAGAAGTGAATTATATAAATATAAAGTAGTAAAAATTGAACC
ATTAGGAGTAGCACCCACCAAGGCAAAGAGAAGAGTGGTGCAGAGAGAAAAAAGAGCAGTGGGAATAGGA
GCTTTGTTCCTTGGGTTCTTGGGAGCAGCAGGAAGCACTATGGGCGCAGCGTCAATGACGCTGACGGTAC
AGGCCAGACAATTATTGTCTGGTATAGTGCAGCAGCAGAACAATTTGCTGAGGGCTATTGAGGCGCAACA
GCATCTGTTGCAACTCACAGTCTGGGGCATCAAGCAGCTCCAGGCAAGAATCCTGGCTGTGGAAAGATAC
CTAAAGGATCAACAGCTCCTGGGGATTTGGGGTTGCTCTGGAAAACTCATTTGCACCACTGCTGTGCCTT
GGAATGCTAGTTGGAGTAATAAATCTCTGGAACAGATTTGGAATCACACGACCTGGATGGAGTGGGACAG
AGAAATTAACAATTACACAAGCTTAATACACTCCTTAATTGAAGAATCGCAAAACCAGCAAGAAAAGAAT
GAACAAGAATTATTGGAATTAGATAAATGGGCAAGTTTGTGGAATTGGTTTAACATAACAAATTGGCTGT
GGTATATAAAATTATTCATAATGATAGTAGGAGGCTTGGTAGGTTTAAGAATAGTTTTTGCTGTACTTTC
TATAGTGAATAGAGTTAGGCAGGGATATTCACCATTATCGTTTCAGACCCACCTCCCAACCCCGAGGGGA
CCCGACAGGCCCGAAGGAATAGAAGAAGAAGGTGGAGAGAGAGACAGAGACAGATCCATTCGATTAGTGA
ACGGATCTCGACGGTATCGCCTTTAAAAGAAAAGGGGGGATTGGGGGGTACAGTGCAGGGGAAAGAATAG
TAGACATAATAGCAACAGACATACAAACTAAAGAATTACAAAAACAAATTACAAAAATTCAAAATTTTCG
GGTTTATTACAGGGACAGCAGAGATCCAGTTTATCGATGAGGCCCTTTCGTCTTCACTCGAGGTGCCCGT
CAGTGGGCAGAGCGCACATCGCCCACAGTCCCCGAGAAGTTGGGGGGAGGGGTCGGCAATTGAACCGGTG
CCTAGAGAAGGTGGCGCGGGGTAAACTGGGAAAGTGATGTCGTGTACTGGCTCCGCCTTTTTCCCGAGGG
TGGGGGAGAACCGTATATAAGTGCAGTAGTCGCCGTGAACGTTCTTTTTCGCAACGGGTTTGCCGCCAGA
ACACAGGTAAGTGCCGTGTGTGGTTCCCGCGGGCCTGGCCTCTTTACGGGTTATGGCCCTTGCGTGCCTT
GAATTACTTCCACCTGGCTGCAGTACGTGATTCTTGATCCCGAGCTTCGGGTTGGAAGTGGGTGGGAGAG
TTCGAGGCCTTGCGCTTAAGGAGCCCCTTCGCCTCGTGCTTGAGTTGAGGCCTGGCCTGGGCGCTGGGGC
CGCCGCGTGCGAATCTGGTGGCACCTTCGCGCCTGTCTCGCTGCTTTCGATAAGTCTCTAGCCATTTAAA
ATTTTTGATGACCTGCTGCGACGCTTTTTTTCTGGCAAGATAGTCTTGTAAATGCGGGCCAAGATCTGCA
CACTGGTATTTCGGTTTTTGGGGCCGCGGGCGGCGACGGGGCCCGTGCGTCCCAGCGCACATGTTCGGCG
AGGCGGGGCCTGCGAGCGCGGCCACCGAGAATCGGACGGGGGTAGTCTCAAGCTGGCCGGCCTGCTCTGG
TGCCTGGCCTCGCGCCGCCGTGTATCGCCCCGCCCTGGGCGGCAAGGCTGGCCCGGTCGGCACCAGTTGC
GTGAGCGGAAAGATGGCCGCTTCCCGGCCCTGCTGCAGGGAGCTCAAAATGGAGGACGCGGCGCTCGGGA
GAGCGGGCGGGTGAGTCACCCACACAAAGGAAAAGGGCCTTTCCGTCCTCAGCCGTCGCTTCATGTGACT
CCACGGAGTACCGGGCGCCGTCCAGGCACCTCGATTAGTTCTCGAGCTTTTGGAGTACGTCGTCTTTAGG
TTGGGGGGAGGGGTTTTATGCGATGGAGTTTCCCCACACTGAGTGGGTGGAGACTGAAGTTAGGCCAGCT
TGGCACTTGATGTAATTCTCCTTGGAATTTGCCCTTTTTGAGTTTGGATCTTGGTTCATTCTCAAGCCTC
AGACAGTGGTTCAAAGTTTTTTTCTTCCATTTCAGGTGTCGTGAGGATCTGGCGCGCCCACCATGGCGGG
ATCCATGGTGAGCAAGGGCGAGGAGCTGTTCACCGGGGTGGTGCCCATCCTGGTCGAGCTGGACGGCGAC
GTAAACGGCCACAAGTTCAGCGTGTCCGGCGAGGGCGAGGGCGATGCCACCTACGGCAAGCTGACCCTGA
AGTTCATCTGCACCACCGGCAAGCTGCCCGTGCCCTGGCCCACCCTCGTGACCACCCTGACCTACGGCGT
GCAGTGCTTCAGCCGCTACCCCGACCACATGAAGCAGCACGACTTCTTCAAGTCCGCCATGCCCGAAGGC
TACGTCCAGGAGCGCACCATCTTCTTCAAGGACGACGGCAACTACAAGACCCGCGCCGAGGTGAAGTTCG
AGGGCGACACCCTGGTGAACCGCATCGAGCTGAAGGGCATCGACTTCAAGGAGGACGGCAACATCCTGGG
GCACAAGCTGGAGTACAACTACAACAGCCACAACGTCTATATCATGGCCGACAAGCAGAAGAACGGCATC
AAGGTGAACTTCAAGATCCGCCACAACATCGAGGACGGCAGCGTGCAGCTCGCCGACCACTACCAGCAGA
ACACCCCCATCGGCGACGGCCCCGTGCTGCTGCCCGACAACCACTACCTGAGCACCCAGTCCGCCCTGAG
CAAAGACCCCAACGAGAAGCGCGATCACATGGTCCTGCTGGAGTTCGTGACCGCCGCCGGGATCACTCTC
GGCATGGACGAGCTGTACAAGCCAAAGAAGAAGCGTAAGGTATAAGCGGCCGCTCTAGAGTCGACGGGCC
GCGGTAACAATTGTTAACTAACTTAAGCTAGCAACGGTTTCCCTCTAGCGGGATCAATTCCGCCCCCCCC
CCCTAACGTTACTGGCCGAAGCCGCTTGGAATAAGGCCGGTGTGCGTTTGTCTATATGTTATTTTCCACC
ATATTGCCGTCTTTTGGCAATGTGAGGGCCCGGAAACCTGGCCCTGTCTTCTTGACGAGCATTCCTAGGG
GTCTTTCCCCTCTCGCCAAAGGAATGCAAGGTCTGTTGAATGTCGTGAAGGAAGCAGTTCCTCTGGAAGC
TTCTTGAAGACAAACAACGTCTGTAGCGACCCTTTGCAGGCAGCGGAACCCCCCACCTGGCGACAGGTGC
CTCTGCGGCCAAAAGCCACGTGTATAAGATACACCTGCAAAGGCGGCACAACCCCAGTGCCACGTTGTGA
GTTGGATAGTTGTGGAAAGAGTCAAATGGCTCTCCTCAAGCGTATTCAACAAGGGGCTGAAGGATGCCCA
GAAGGTACCCCATTGTATGGGATCTGATCTGGGGCCTCGGTGCACATGCTTTACATGTGTTTAGTCGAGG
TTAAAAAAACGTCTAGGCCCCCCGAACCACGGGGACGTGGTTTTCCTTTGAAAAACACGATAATACCATG
ACCGAGTACAAGCCCACGGTGCGCCTCGCCACCCGCGACGACGTCCCCAGGGCCGTACGCACCCTCGCCG
CCGCGTTCGCCGACTACCCCGCCACGCGCCACACCGTCGATCCGGACCGCCACATCGAGCGGGTCACCGA
GCTGCAAGAACTCTTCCTCACGCGCGTCGGGCTCGACATCGGCAAGGTGTGGGTCGCGGACGACGGCGCC
GCGGTGGCGGTCTGGACCACGCCGGAGAGCGTCGAAGCGGGGGCGGTGTTCGCCGAGATCGGCCCGCGCA
TGGCCGAGTTGAGCGGTTCCCGGCTGGCCGCGCAGCAACAGATGGAAGGCCTCCTGGCGCCGCACCGGCC
CAAGGAGCCCGCGTGGTTCCTGGCCACCGTCGGCGTCTCGCCCGACCACCAGGGCAAGGGTCTGGGCAGC
GCCGTCGTGCTCCCCGGAGTGGAGGCGGCCGAGCGCGCCGGGGTGCCCGCCTTCCTGGAGACCTCCGCGC
CCCGCAACCTCCCCTTCTACGAGCGGCTCGGCTTCACCGTCACCGCCGACGTCGAGGTGCCCGAAGGACC
GCGCACCTGGTGCATGACCCGCAAGCCCGGTGCCTGACCCGGGCGGGGCGCGTCTGGAACAATCAACCTC
TGGATTACAAAATTTGTGAAAGATTGACTGGTATTCTTAACTATGTTGCTCCTTTTACGCTATGTGGATA
CGCTGCTTTAATGCCTTTGTATCATGCTATTGCTTCCCGTATGGCTTTCATTTTCTCCTCCTTGTATAAA
TCCTGGTTGCTGTCTCTTTATGAGGAGTTGTGGCCCGTTGTCAGGCAACGTGGCGTGGTGTGCACTGTGT
TTGCTGACGCAACCCCCACTGGTTGGGGCATTGCCACCACCTGTCAGCTCCTTTCCGGGACTTTCGCTTT
CCCCCTCCCTATTGCCACGGCGGAACTCATCGCCGCCTGCCTTGCCCGCTGCTGGACAGGGGCTCGGCTG
TTGGGCACTGACAATTCCGTGGTGTTGTCGGGGAAGCTGACGTCCTTTCCATGGCTGCTCGCCTGTGTTG
CCACCTGGATTCTGCGCGGGACGTCCTTCTGCTACGTCCCTTCGGCCCTCAATCCAGCGGACCTTCCTTC
CCGCGGCCTGCTGCCGGCTCTGCGGCCTCTTCCGCGTCTTCGCCTTCGCCCTCAGACGAGTCGGATCTCC
CTTTGGGCCGCCTCCCCGCCTGGAATTAATTCTGCAGTCGAGACCTAGAAAAACATGGAGCAATCACAAG
TAGCAATACAGCAGCTACCAATGCTGATTGTGCCTGGCTAGAAGCACAAGAGGAGGAGGAGGTGGGTTTT
CCAGTCACACCTCAGGTACCTTTAAGACCAATGACTTACAAGGCAGCTGTAGATCTTAGCCACTTTTTAA
AAGAAAAGAGGGGACTGGAAGGGCTAATTCACTCCCAACGAAGACAAGATATCCTTGATCTGTGGATCTA
CCACACACAAGGCTACTTCCCTGATTAGCAGAACTACACACCAGGGCCAGGGGTCAGATATCCACTGACC
TTTGGATG
